>Addgene plasmid #163349 | pMY-CD90.2-P2A-BlastDYK | addgene full sequence | sequence record 322095 | Addgene NGS Result
CCCGAAAAGTGCCACCTGCATAATGAAAGACCCCACCTGTAGGTTTGGCAAGCTAGCTTAAGTAACGCCA
TTTTGCAAGGCATGGAAAAATACATAACTGAGAATAGAAAAGTTCAGATCAAGGTCAGGAACAGATGGAA
CAGCTGAATATGGGCCAAACAGGATATCTGTGGTAAGCAGTTCCTGCCCCGGCTCAGGGCCAAGAACAGA
TGGAACAGCTGAATATGGGCCAAACAGGATATCTGTGGTAAGCAGTTCCTGCCCCGGCTCAGGGCCAAGA
ACAGATGGTCCCCAGATGCGGTCCAGCCCTCAGCAGTTTCTAGAGAACCATCAGATGTTTCCAGGGTGCC
CCAAGGACCTGAAATGACCCTGTGCCTTATTTGAACTAACCAATCAGTTCGCTTCTCGCTTCTGTTCGCG
CGCTTCTGCTCCCCGAGCTCAATAAAAGAGCCCACAACCCCTCACTCGGCGCGCCAGTCCTCCGATTGAC
TGAGTCGCCCGGGTACCCGTATTCCCAATAAAGCCTCTTGCTGTTTGCATCCGAATCGTGGACTCGCTGA
TCCTTGGGAGGGTCTCCTCAGATTGATTGACTGCCCACCTCGGGGGTCTTTCATTTGGAGGTTCCACCGA
GATTTGGAGACCCCTGCCCAGGGACCACCGACCCCCCCGCCGGGAGGTAAGCTGGCCAGCGGTCGTTTCG
TGTCTGTCTCTGTCTTTGTGCGTGTTTGTGCCGGCATCTAATGTTTGCGCCTGCGTCTGTACTAGTTAGC
TAACTAGCTCTGTATCTGGCGGACCCGTGGTGGAACTGACGAGTTCGGAACACCCGGCCGCAACCCTGGG
AGACGTCCCAGGGACTTCGGGGGCCGTTTTTGTGGCCCGACCTGAGTCCAAAAATCCCGATCGTTTTGGA
CTCTTTGGTGCACCCCCCTAATAGGAGGGATATGTGGTTCTGGTAGGAGACGAGAACCTAAAACAGTTCC
CGCCTCCGTCTGAATTTTTGCTTTCGGTTTGGGACCGAAGCCGCGCCGCGCGTCTTGTCTGCTGCAGCAT
CGTTCTGTGTTGTCTCTGTCTGACTGTGTTTCTGTATTTGTCTGAAAATTAGGGCCAGACTGTTACCACT
CCCTTAAGTTTGACCTTAGGTCACTGGAAAGATGTCGAGCGGATCGCTCACAACCAGTCGGTAGATGTCA
AGAAGAGACGTTGGGTTACCTTCTGCTCTGCAGAATGGCCAACCTTTAACGTCGGATGGCCGCGAGACGG
CACCTTTAACCGAGACCTCATCACCCAGGTTAAGATCAAGGTCTTTTCACCTGGCCCGCATGGACACCCA
GACCAGGTCCCCTACATCGTGACCTGGGAAGCCTTGGCTTTTGACCCCCCTCCCTGGGTCAAGCCCTTTG
TACACCCTAAGCCTCCGCCTCCTCTTCCTCCATCCGCCCCGTCTCTCCCCCTTGAACCTCCTCGTTCGAC
CCCGCCTCGATCCTCCCTTTATCCAGCCCTCACTCCTTCTCTAGGCGCCCCCATATGGCCATATGAGATC
TTATATGGGGCACCCCCGCCCCTTGTAAACTTCCCTGACCCTGACATGACAAGAGTTACTAACAGCCCCT
CTCTCCAAGCTCACTTACAGGCTCTCTACTTAGTCCAGCACGAAGTCTGGAGACCTCTGGCGGCAGCCTA
CCAAGAACAACTGGACCGACCGGCCGGTGGTACCTCACCCTTACCGAGTCGGCGACACAGTGTGGGTCCG
CCGACACCAGACTAAGAACCTAGAACCTCGCTGGAAAGGACCTTACACAGTCCTGCTGACCACCCCCACC
GCCCTCAAAGTAGACGGCATCGCAGCTTGGATACACGCCGCCCACGTGAAGGCTGCCGACCCCGGGGGTG
GACCATCCTCTAGACTGCCGGATCTAGCTAGTTAATTAACTCCGTGGATCCGGTCGTGCGGCCGCACGGA
AACGCGTGCCACCATGAACCCCGCCATCTCTGTGGCCCTGCTGCTGTCTGTGCTGCAGGTGTCCAGAGGC
CAGAAAGTGACCAGCCTGACCGCCTGCCTCGTGAACCAGAACCTGAGACTGGACTGCAGACACGAGAACA
ACACCAAGGACAACAGCATCCAGCACGAGTTCTCCCTGACCCGCGAGAAGAGAAAACACGTGCTGAGCGG
CACCCTGGGCATCCCCGAGCACACCTACAGATCCAGAGTGACCCTGAGCAACCAGCCCTACATCAAGGTG
CTGACCCTGGCCAACTTCACCACAAAGGACGAGGGCGACTACTTCTGCGAACTGCAGGTGTCAGGCGCCA
ACCCCATGAGCAGCAACAAGAGCATCAGCGTGTACAGAGACAAGCTCGTGAAGTGCGGCGGCATCAGCCT
GCTGGTGCAGAACACCTCTTGGATGCTGTTGCTGCTGCTGAGCCTGAGCCTGCTGCAGGCCCTGGACTTC
ATCTCTCTGGGCAGCGGCGTCGACGCCACAAACTTCAGCCTGCTGAGACAGGCTGGCGACGTGGAAGAGA
ATCCTGGACCTATGAAAACATTTAACATTTCTCAACAAGATCTAGAATTAGTAGAAGTAGCGACAGAGAA
GATTACAATGCTTTATGAGGATAATAAACATCATGTGGGAGCGGCAATTCGTACGAAAACAGGAGAAATC
ATTTCGGCAGTACATATTGAAGCGTATATAGGACGAGTAACTGTTTGTGCAGAAGCCATTGCGATTGGTA
GTGCAGTTTCGAATGGACAAAAGGATTTTGACACGATTGTAGCTGTTAGACACCCTTATTCTGACGAAGT
AGATAGAAGTATTCGAGTGGTAAGTCCTTGTGGTATGTGTAGGGAGTTGATTTCAGACTATGCACCAGAT
TGTTTTGTGTTAATAGAAATGAATGGCAAGTTAGTCAAAACTACGATTGAAGAACTCATTCCACTCAAAT
ATACCCGAAATGGCAGCGGCGACTACAAGGACGACGACGACAAATGACCTGCAGGTTTCTGAAGCTTGAG
TACATCGATTGCATTGGGTCGATCGACCGGGCCGCCAGCACAGTGGTCGATCGAGGGGGGGCCCGCGATT
AGTCCAATTTGTTAAAGACAGGATATCAGTGGTCCAGGCTCTAGTTTTGACTCAACAATATCACCAGCTG
AAGCCTATAGAGTACGAGCCATAGATAGAATAAAAGATTTTATTTAGTCTCCAGAAAAAGGGGGGAATGA
AAGACCCCACCTGTAGGTTTGGCAAGCTAGCTTAAGTAACGCCATTTTGCAAGGCATGGAAAATACATAA
CTGAGAATAGAGAAGTTCAGATCAAGGTTAGGAACAGAGAGACAGCAGAATATGGGCCAAACAGGATATC
TGTGGTAAGCAGTTCCTGCCCCGGCTCAGGGCCAAGAACAGTTGGAACAGCAGAATATGGGCCAAACAGG
ATATCTGTGGTAAGCAGTTCCTGCCCCGGCTCAGGGCCAAGAACAGATGGTCCCCAGATGCGGTCCCGCC
CTCAGCAGTTTCTAGAGAACCATCAGATGTTTCCAGGGTGCCCCAAGGACCTGAAATGACCCTGTGCCTT
ATTTGAACTAACCAATCAGTTCGCTTCTCGCTTCTGTTCGCGCGCTTCTGCTCCCCGAGCTCAATAAAAG
AGCCCACAACCCCTCACTCGGCGCGCCAGTCCTCCGATAGACTGCGTCGCCCGGGTACCCGTGTATCCAA
TAAACCCTCTTGCAGTTGCATCCGACTTGTGGTCTCGCTGTTCCTTGGGAGGGTCTCCTCTGAGTGATTG
ACTACCCGTCAGCGGGGGTCTTTCACATGCAGCATGTATCAAAATTAATTTGGTTTTTTTTCTTAAGTAT
TTACATTAAATGGCCATAGTTGCATTAATGAATCGGCCAACGCGCGGGGAGAGGCGGTTTGCGTATTGGG
CGCTCTTCCGCTTCCTCGCTCACTGACTCGCTGCGCTCGGTCGTTCGGCTGCGGCGAGCGGTATCAGCTC
ACTCAAAGGCGGTAATACGGTTATCCACAGAATCAGGGGATAACGCAGGAAAGAACATGTGAGCAAAAGG
CCAGCAAAAGGCCAGGAACCGTAAAAAGGCCGCGTTGCTGGCGTTTTTCCATAGGCTCCGCACCCCTGAC
GAGCATCACAAAAATCGACGCTCAAGTCAGAGGTGGCGAAACCCGACAGGACTATAAAGATACCAGGCGT
TTCCCCCTGGAAGCTCCCTCGTGCGCTCTCCTGTTCCGACCCTGCCGCTTACCGGATACCTGTCCGCCTT
TCTCCCTTCGGGAAGCGTGGCGCTTTCTCATAGCTCACGCTGTAGGTATCTCAGTTCGGTGTAGGTCGTT
CGCTCCAAGCTGGGCTGTGTGCACGAACCCCCCGTTCAGCCCGACCGCTGCGCCTTATCCGGTAACTATC
GTCTTGAGTCCAACCCGGTAAGACACGACTTATCGCCACTGGCAGCAGCCACTGGTAACAGGATTAGCAG
AGCGAGGTATGTAGGCGGTGCTACAGAGTTCTTGAAGTGGTGGCCTAACTACGGCTACACTAGAAGAACA
GTATTTGGTATCTGCGCTCTGCTGAAGCCAGTTACCTTCGGAAAAAGAGTTGGTAGCTCTTGATCCGGCA
AACAAACCACCGCTGGTAGCGGTGGTTTTTTTGTTTGCAAGCAGCAGATTACGCGCAGAAAAAAAGGATC
TCAAGAAGATCCTTTGATCTTTTCTACGGGGTCTGACGCTCAGTGGAACGAAAACTCACGTTAAGGGATT
TTGGTCATGAGATTATCAAAAAGGATCTTCACCTAGATCCTTTTGCGGCCGGCCGCAAATCAATCTAAAG
TATATATGAGTAAACTTGGTCTGACAGTTACCAATGCTTAATCAGTGAGGCACCTATCTCAGCGATCTGT
CTATTTCGTTCATCCATAGTTGCCTGACTCCCCGTCGTGTAGATAACTACGATACGGGAGGGCTTACCAT
CTGGCCCCAGTGCTGCAATGATACCGCGAGACCCACGCTCACCGGCTCCAGATTTATCAGCAATAAACCA
GCCAGCCGGAAGGGCCGAGCGCAGAAGTGGTCCTGCAACTTTATCCGCCTCCATCCAGTCTATTAATTGT
TGCCGGGAAGCTAGAGTAAGTAGTTCGCCAGTTAATAGTTTGCGCAACGTTGTTGCCATTGCTACAGGCA
TCGTGGTGTCACGCTCGTCGTTTGGTATGGCTTCATTCAGCTCCGGTTCCCAACGATCAAGGCGAGTTAC
ATGATCCCCCATGTTGTGCAAAAAAGCGGTTAGCTCCTTCGGTCCTCCGATCGTTGTCAGAAGTAAGTTG
GCCGCAGTGTTATCACTCATGGTTATGGCAGCACTGCATAATTCTCTTACTGTCATGCCATCCGTAAGAT
GCTTTTCTGTGACTGGTGAGTACTCAACCAAGTCATTCTGAGAATAGTGTATGCGGCGACCGAGTTGCTC
TTGCCCGGCGTCAATACGGGATAATACCGCGCCACATAGCAGAACTTTAAAAGTGCTCATCATTGGAAAA
CGTTCTTCGGGGCGAAAACTCTCAAGGATCTTACCGCTGTTGAGATCCAGTTCGATGTAACCCACTCGTG
CACCCAACTGATCTTCAGCATCTTTTACTTTCACCAGCGTTTCTGGGTGAGCAAAAACAGGAAGGCAAAA
TGCCGCAAAAAAGGGAATAAGGGCGACACGGAAATGTTGAATACTCATACTCTTCCTTTTTCAATATTAT
TGAAGCATTTATCAGGGTTATTGTCTCATGAGCGGATACATATTTGAATGTATTTAGAAAAATAAACAAA
TAGGGGTTCCGCGCACATTTC
Features (pLannotate 1.2.2; 13 found; start..end, strand, type, name):
     22..615     +  LTR            LTR: long terminal repeat from Moloney murine leukemia virus
    746..1044    +  misc_feature   MMLV Ψ (fragment): packaging signal of Moloney murine leukemia virus (MMLV)
   1103..1519    +  CDS            gag (truncated): truncated Moloney murine leukemia virus (MMLV) gag gene lacking the start codon
   1529..1907    +  misc_feature   pol region: Moloney murine leukemia virus (MMLV) pol region containing the splice acceptor site
   1974..2459    +  CDS            Thy1: THY1_MOUSE - Also known as Thy-1. Experimental evidence at protein level: Swiss-Prot protein existence level 1. May play a role in cell-cell or cell-ligand interactions during synaptogenesis and other events in the brain. From Mus musculus (Mouse).
   2532..2951    +  CDS            bsr: BSR_BACCE - Experimental evidence at protein level: Swiss-Prot protein existence level 1. Catalyzes the deamination of the cytosine moiety of the antibiotics blasticidin S, cytomycin and acetylblasticidin S. From Bacillus cereus.
   2961..2983    +  CDS            5xFLAG (fragment): five tandem FLAG® epitope tags
   3076..3174    +  CDS            env (fragment): murine leukemia virus gPr80 envelope polyprotein precursor; env; proteolytically cleaved into gp70SU and p15TM subunits
   3216..3805    +  LTR            LTR: long terminal repeat from Moloney murine leukemia virus
   3871..3923    -  CDS            lacI (fragment): lac repressor; lacI; The lac repressor binds to the lac operator to inhibit transcription in E. coli. This inhibition can be relieved by adding lactose or isopropyl-β-D-thiogalactopyranoside (IPTG).
   4106..4694    -  rep_origin     ori: high-copy-number ColE1/pMB1/pBR322/pUC origin of replication
   4858..5718    -  CDS            AmpR: β-lactamase; bla; confers resistance to ampicillin, carbenicillin, and related antibiotics
   5719..5823    -  promoter       AmpR promoter: bla
