[The description below was written by a language model from this plasmid's Addgene catalogue record and pLannotate feature annotations shown in this document.]
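Description:
pMY-CD90.2-P2A-BlastDYK is a gammaretroviral expression vector built on the pMY backbone, intended for making Moloney murine leukemia virus (MMLV)-based particles that deliver a two-gene cassette into mammalian cells. In bacteria it is maintained through a high-copy ColE1/pUC-type origin and selected with ampicillin via the β-lactamase gene and its own promoter. The roughly 5.8 kb sequence is annotated across the full plasmid.

The viral portion is flanked by two MMLV long terminal repeats. The 5′ LTR serves as the promoter for the transgene, and the 3′ LTR provides termination and the sequences needed for reverse transcription and integration. Downstream of the 5′ LTR lie the Ψ packaging signal, a truncated gag segment lacking its start codon (which extends the packaging region without producing Gag protein) and a pol-derived fragment carrying a splice acceptor. A short env remnant sits just before the 3′ LTR. Because no functional viral genes are annotated, particle production would depend on gag-pol and envelope supplied in trans.

The payload is mouse Thy1 (the CD90.2 allele), followed by the Bacillus cereus blasticidin S deaminase gene bsr carrying a C-terminal DYK (FLAG-type) epitope, which the annotation detects as a FLAG fragment. According to the construct name, the two coding regions are joined by a P2A self-cleaving peptide. This fits the unannotated gap between them and would allow both proteins to be made from one LTR-driven transcript. Transduced cells can therefore be tracked or sorted by CD90.2 surface staining, enriched with blasticidin, and checked for the resistance protein by anti-FLAG detection. The vector belongs to a retroviral toolbox developed for overexpression and genetic perturbation in primary lymphocytes.
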