Addgene plasmid #163349: pMY-CD90.2-P2A-BlastDYK
Purpose: Retroviral vector to express the surface marker CD90.2 and a DYK-tagged blasticidin resistance marker
Depositing lab: Louis Ates & Teunis Geijtenbeek. Depositing organization: Academic Medical Center, University of Amsterdam. Publication: An optimized retroviral toolbox for overexpression and genetic perturbation of primary lymphocytes. van der Donk LEH, van der Spek J, van Duivenvoorde T, Ten Brink MS, Geijtenbeek TBH, Kuijl CP, van Heijst JWJ, Ates LS. Biol Open. 2022 Feb 15;11(2):bio059032. doi: 10.1242/bio.059032. Epub 2022 Mar 1. PubMed 35229875.
Backbone
  Vector backbone: pMY
  Vector type: Mammalian Expression, Retroviral
  Selectable markers: Blasticidin
Growth in bacteria
  Bacterial resistance: Ampicillin, 100 μg/mL
  Growth temperature: 37°C
  Growth strain: NEB Stable
  Copy number: High Copy
Gene/Insert
  Gene/Insert name: CD90.2 (alt name: Thy1b)
  Species: M. musculus (mouse)
  Entrez Gene: Thy1 (a.k.a. CD90, T25, Thy-1, Thy-1.2, Thy1.1, Thy1.2)
  Promoter: LTR
  Cloning method: Restriction Enzyme; 5′ cloning site Unknown (unknown if destroyed); 3′ cloning site Unknown (unknown if destroyed)
Terms and licenses: Academic/Nonprofit Terms; Industry Terms: Not Available to Industry
Depositor comments: Please visit https://www.biorxiv.org/content/10.1101/2021.01.08.425881v1 for bioRxiv preprint.
How to cite: pMY-CD90.2-P2A-BlastDYK was a gift from Louis Ates & Teunis Geijtenbeek (Addgene plasmid # 163349 ; http://n2t.net/addgene:163349 ; RRID:Addgene_163349)
